>Addgene plasmid #48553 | pFUSB4_GTGC | depositor full sequence | sequence record 70253 | Full Sequence
ATGTTTTCCCAGTCACGACGTTGTAAAACGACGGCCAGTCTTAAGCGTCTCATGGCCTGACCCCGGACCA
AGTGGTGGCCTATCGCCAGCAACAATGGCGGCAAGCAAGCGCTCGAAACGGTGCAGCGGCTGTTGCCGGT
GCTGTGCCAGGACCATGGCCTGACCCCGGACCAAGTGGTGGCTATCGCCAGCAACGGTGGCGGCAAGCAA
GCGCTCGAAACGGTGCAGCGGCTGTTGCCGGTGCTGTGCCAGGACCATGGCCTGACCCCGGACCAAGTGG
TGGCTATCGCCAGCAACAATGGCGGCAAGCAAGCGCTCGAAACGGTGCAGCGGCTGTTGCCGGTGCTGTG
CCAGGACCATGGCCTGACTCCGGACCAAGTGGTGGCTATCGCCAGCCACGATGGCGGCAAGCAAGCGCTC
GAAACGGTGCAGCGGCTGTTGCCGGTGCTGTGCCAGGACCATGGCCTGACCCCGGACCAAGTGGTGGCTA
TCGAGACGTCTAGACCAGCCAGGACAGAAATGCCTCGACTTCGCTGCTACCCAAGGTTGCCGGGTGACGC
ACACCGTGGAAACGGATGAAGGCACGAACCCAGTGGACATAAGCCTGTTCGGTTCGTAAGCTGTAATGCA
AGTAGCGTATGCGCTCACGCAACTGGTCCAGAACCTTGACCGAACGCAGCGGTGGTAACGGCGCAGTGGC
GGTTTTCATGGCTTGTTATGACTGTTTTTTTGGGGTACAGTCTATGCCTCGGGCATCCAAGCAGCAAGCG
CGTTACGCCGTGGGTCGATGTTTGATGTTATGGAGCAGCAACGATGTTACGCAGCAGGGCAGTCGCCCTA
AAACAAAGTTAAACATTATGAGGGAAGCGGTGATCGCCGAAGTATCGACTCAACTATCAGAGGTAGTTGG
CGTCATCGAGCGCCATCTCGAACCGACGTTGCTGGCCGTACATTTGTACGGCTCCGCAGTGGATGGCGGC
CTGAAGCCACACAGTGATATTGATTTGCTGGTTACGGTGACCGTAAGGCTTGATGAAACAACGCGGCGAG
CTTTGATCAACGACCTTTTGGAAACTTCGGCTTCCCCTGGAGAGAGCGAGATTCTCCGCGCTGTAGAAGT
CACCATTGTTGTGCACGACGACATCATTCCGTGGCGTTATCCAGCTAAGCGCGAACTGCAATTTGGAGAA
TGGCAGCGCAATGACATTCTTGCAGGTATCTTCGAGCCAGCCACGATCGACATTGATCTGGCTATCTTGC
TGACAAAAGCAAGAGAACATAGCGTTGCCTTGGTAGGTCCAGCGGCGGAGGAACTCTTTGATCCGGTTCC
TGAACAGGATCTATTTGAGGCGCTAAATGAAACCTTAACGCTATGGAACTCGCCGCCCGACTGGGCTGGC
GATGAGCGAAATGTAGTGCTTACGTTGTCCCGCATTTGGTACAGCGCAGTAACCGGCAAAATCGCGCCGA
AGGATGTCGCTGCCGACTGGGCAATGGAGCGCCTGCCGGCCCAGTATCAGCCCGTCATACTTGAAGCTAG
ACAGGCTTATCTTGGACAAGAAGAAGATCGCTTGGCCTCGCGCGCAGATCAGTTGGAAGAATTTGTCCAC
TACGTGAAAGGCGAGATCACCAAGGTAGTCGGCAAATAACCCTCGAGCCACCCATGACCAAAATCCCTTA
ACGTGAGTTACGCGTCGTTCCACTGAGCGTCAGACCCCGTAGAAAAGATCAAAGGATCTTCTTGAGATCC
TTTTTTTCTGCGCGTAATCTGCTGCTTGCAAACAAAAAAACCACCGCTACCAGCGGTGGTTTGTTTGCCG
GATCAAGAGCTACCAACTCTTTTTCCGAAGGTAACTGGCTTCAGCAGAGCGCAGATACCAAATACTGTCC
TTCTAGTGTAGCCGTAGTTAGGCCACCACTTCAAGAACTCTGTAGCACCGCCTACATACCTCGCTCTGCT
AATCCTGTTACCAGTGGCTGCTGCCAGTGGCGATAAGTCGTGTCTTACCGGGTTGGACTCAAGACGATAG
TTACCGGATAAGGCGCAGCGGTCGGGCTGAACGGGGGGTTCGTGCACACAGCCCAGCTTGGAGCGAACGA
CCTACACCGAACTGAGATACCTACAGCGTGAGCATTGAGAAAGCGCCACGCTTCCCGAAGGGAGAAAGGC
GGACAGGTATCCGGTAAGCGGCAGGGTCGGAACAGGAGAGCGCACGAGGGAGCTTCCAGGGGGAAACGCC
TGGTATCTTTATAGTCCTGTCGGGTTTCGCCACCTCTGACTTGAGCGTCGATTTTTGTGATGCTCGTCAG
GGGGGCGGAGCCTATGGAAAAACGCCAGCAACGCGGCCTTTTTACGGTTCCTGGCCTTTTGCTGGCCTTT
TGCTCACATGTTCTTTCCTGCGTTATCCCCTGATTCTGTGGATAACCGTATTACCGCCTTTGAGTGAGCT
GATACCGCTCGCCGCAGCCGAACGACCGAGCGCAGCGAGTCAGTGAGCGAGGAAGCGGAAGAGCGCCCAA
TACGCAAACCGCCTCTCCCCGCGCGTTGGCCGATTCATTAATGCAGCTGGCACGACAGGTTTCCCGACTG
GAAAGCGGGCAGTGAGCGCAACGCAATTAATACGCGTACCGCTAGCCAGGAAGAGTTTGTAGAAACGCAA
AAAGGCCATCCGTCAGGATGGCCTTCTGCTTAGTTTGATGCCTGGCAGTTTATGGCGGGCGTCCTGCCCG
CCACCCTCCGGGCCGTTGCTTCACAACGTTCAAATCCGCTCCCGGCGGATTTGTCCTACTCAGGAGAGCG
TTCACCGACAAACAACAGATAAAACGAAAGGCCCAGTCTTCCGACTGAGCCTTTCGTTTTATTTGATGCC
TGGCAGTTCCCTACTCTCGCGTTAACGCTAGCATGG
Features (pLannotate 1.2.2; 8 found; start..end, strand, type, name):
      3..39      -  CDS            lacZα (fragment): LacZα fragment of β-galactosidase; lacZ fragment
    596..619     +  promoter       Pc promoter (fragment): intI1 (promoter lies within the coding sequence); class 1 integron promoter
    795..851     +  CDS            GmR (fragment): gentamycin acetyltransferase; aacC1; confers resistance to gentamycin
    858..1649    +  CDS            SmR: aminoglycoside adenylyltransferase (Murphy, 1985); aadA; confers resistance to spectinomycin and streptomycin
   1742..2330    +  rep_origin     ori: high-copy-number ColE1/pMB1/pBR322/pUC origin of replication
   2513..2605    +  CDS            lacI (fragment): lac repressor; lacI; The lac repressor binds to the lac operator to inhibit transcription in E. coli. This inhibition can be relieved by adding lactose or isopropyl-β-D-thiogalactopyranoside (IPTG).
   2660..2687    -  terminator     rrnB T2 terminator: transcription terminator T2 from the E. coli rrnB gene
   2819..2862    +  terminator     rrnB T1 terminator: Escherichia coli rrnB; transcription terminator T1 from the E. coli rrnB gene
