[The description below was written by a language model from this plasmid's Addgene catalogue record and pLannotate feature annotations shown in this document.]
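Description:
pFUSB4_GTGC is a small (about 2.9 kb) intermediate array plasmid for Golden Gate assembly of TAL effector nucleases. It was built in the pFUS_B4 backbone and deposited as part of a simplified 15-RVD GoldyTALEN system for in vivo genome engineering. Its insert is a synthetic, pre-assembled block of four TAL effector repeats carrying the repeat-variable diresidues NN, NG, NN and HD. Under the standard TALE code these specify G, T, G and C, which gives the plasmid its name. The depositor notes that the array was made by Golden Gate cloning. The feature table does not annotate the repeat array itself. It presumably lies in the unannotated stretch next to the residual lacZα fragment, which is likely what remains of a blue/white screening cassette that the repeats displaced.

The rest of the plasmid is bacterial maintenance sequence. It has a high-copy ColE1/pUC-type origin and an aadA (SmR) gene conferring spectinomycin/streptomycin resistance. Upstream of aadA are fragments of a class 1 integron Pc promoter and a gentamicin acetyltransferase gene, which are remnants of the integron context the marker came from. A lacI fragment and the rrnB T1 and T2 terminators are also detected as backbone remnants. The catalogue lists the vector type as mammalian expression/TALEN, but no eukaryotic promoter, nuclease domain or polyadenylation signal is annotated, so the plasmid is best understood as a cloning module rather than an expression construct. Its typical use would be as a ready-made four-repeat building block, combined with other pre-assembled arrays and a final repeat in a second Golden Gate reaction to place a complete TALE DNA-binding domain into a GoldyTALEN destination vector.
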