Addgene plasmid #48553: pFUSB4_GTGC
Depositing lab: Stephen Ekker. Depositing organization: Mayo Foundation for Medical Education and Research. Publication: High Efficiency In Vivo Genome Engineering with a Simplified 15-RVD GoldyTALEN Design. Ma AC, Lee HB, Clark KJ, Ekker SC. PLoS One. 2013 May 29;8(5):e65259. doi: 10.1371/journal.pone.0065259. Print 2013. PubMed 23734242.
Backbone
  Vector backbone: pFUS_B4
  Vector type: Mammalian Expression, TALEN
Growth in bacteria
  Bacterial resistance: Spectinomycin, 50 μg/mL
  Growth temperature: 37°C
  Growth strain: Top10
  Copy number: Unknown
Gene/Insert
  Gene/Insert name: RVD sequence: NN NG NN HD
  Species: Synthetic
  Cloning method: Unknown
  Sequencing primers: 5′ ttgatgcctggcagttccct; 3′ cgaaccgaacaggcttatgt
Terms and licenses: Academic/Nonprofit Terms; Industry Terms: Not Available to Industry
Depositor comments: Plasmid was created using Golden Gate cloning.
How to cite: pFUSB4_GTGC was a gift from Stephen Ekker (Addgene plasmid # 48553 ; http://n2t.net/addgene:48553 ; RRID:Addgene_48553)
