>Addgene plasmid #48553 | pFUSB4_GTGC | addgene partial sequence | sequence record 70884 | pCR8_F1 5'-ttgatgcctggcagttccct-3'
TCACGACGTTGTAAAACGACGGCCAGTCTTAAGCGTCTCATGGCCTGACCCCGGACCAAGTGGTGGCTAT
CGCCAGCAACAATGGCGGCAAGCAAGCGCTCGAAACGGTGCAGCGGCTGTTGCCGGTGCTGTGCCAGGAC
CATGGCCTGACCCCGGACCAAGTGGTGGCTATCGCCAGCAACGGTGGCGGCAAGCAAGCGCTCGAAACGG
TGCAGCGGCTGTTGCCGGTGCTGTGCCAGGACCATGGCCTGACCCCGGACCAAGTGGTGGCTATCGCCAG
CAACAATGGCGGCAAGCAAGCGCTCGAAACGGTGCAGCGGCTGTTGCCGGTGCTGTGCCAGGACCATGGC
CTGACTCCGGACCAAGTGGTGGCTATCGCCAGCCACGATGGCGGCAAGCAAGCGCTCGAAACGGTGCAGC
GGCTGTTGCCGGTGCTGTGCCAGGACCATGGCCTGACCCCGGACCAAGTGGTGGCTATCGAGACGTCTAG
ACCAGCCAGGACAGAAATGCCTCGACTTCGCTGCTACCCAAGGTTGCCGGGTGACGCACACCGTGGAAAC
GGATGAAGGCACGAACCCAGTGGACATAAGCCTGTTCGGTTCGTAAGCTGTAATGCAAGTAGCGTATGCG
CTCACGCAACTGGTCCAGAACCTTGACCGAACGCAGCGGTGGTAACGGCGCAGTGGCGGTTTTCATGGCT
TGTTATGACTGTTTTTTTGGGGTACAGTCTATGCCTCGGGCATCCAAGCAGCAAGCGCGTTACGCCGTGG
GTCGATGTTTGATGTTATGGAGCAGCAACGATGTTACGCAGCAGGGCAGTCGCCCTAAAACAAAGTTAAA
CATTATGAGGGAAGCGGTGATCGCCGAAGTATCGACTCAACTATCA
